>Addgene plasmid #129336 | pLBS.CAG/NLS-mScarlet | addgene partial sequence | sequence record 261172 | Addgene Partial NGS Result
TTTCCCCGAAAAGTGCCACCTAAATTGTAAGCGTTAATATTTTGTTAAAATTCGCGTTAAATTTTTGTTA
AATCAGCTCATTTTTTAACCAATAGGCCGAAATCGGCAAAATCCCTTATAAATCAAAAGAATAGACCGAG
ATAGGGT
[37 nt withheld, positions 148-184]
AAAGAACGTGGACTCCAACGTCAAAGG
[49 nt withheld, positions 212-260]
T
[91 nt withheld, positions 262-352]
G
[124 nt withheld, positions 354-477]
CCCATTCGCCATTCAGGCTGCGCAACTGTTGGGAAGGGCGATCGGTGCGGGCCTCTTCGCTATTACGCCA
GCTGGCGAAAGGGGGATGTGCTGCAAGGCGATTAAGTTGGGTAACGCCAGGGTTTTCCCAGTCACGACGT
TGTAAAACGACGGCCAGTGAATTGTAATACGACTCACTATAGGGCGAATTGGGTACCACGCGTGTAGTCT
TATGCAATACTCTTGTAGTCTTGCAACATGGTAACGATGAGTTAGCAACATGCCTTACAAGGAGAGAAAA
AGCACCGTGCATGCCGATTGGTGGAAGTAAGGTGGTACGATCGTGCCTTATTAGGAAGGCAACAGACGGG
TCTGACATGGATTGGACGAACCACTGAATTGCCGCATTGCAGAGATATTGTATTTAAGTGCCTAGCTCGA
TACATAAACGGGTCTCTCTGGTTAGACCAGATCTGAGCCTGGGAGCTCTCTGGCTAACTAGGGAACCCAC
TGCTTAAGCCTCAATAAAGCTTGCCTTGAGTGCTTCAAGTAGTGTGTGCCCGTCTGTTGTGTGACTCTGG
TAACTAGAGATCCCTCAGACCCTTTTAGTCAGTGTGGAAAATCTCTAGCAGTGGCGCCCGAACAGGGACT
TGAAAGCGAAAGGGAAACCAGAGGAGCTCTCTCGACGCAGGACTCGGCTTGCTGAAGCGCGCACGGCAAG
AGGCGAGGGGCGGCGACTGGTGAGTACGCCAAAAATTTTGACTAGCGGAGGCTAGAAGGAGAGAGATGGG
TGCGAGAGCGTCAGTATTAAGCGGGGGAGAATTAGATCGCGATGGGAAAAAATTCGGTTAAGGCCAGGGG
GAAAGAAAAAATATAAATTAAAACATATAGTATGGGCAAGCAGGGAGCTAGAACGATTCGCAGTTAATCC
TGGCCTGTTAGAAACATCAGAAGGCTGTAGACAAATACTGGGACAGCTACAACCATCCCTTCAGACAGGA
TCAGAAGAACTTAGATCATTATATAATACAGTAGCAACCCTCTATTGTGTGCATCAAAGGATAGAGATAA
AAGACACCAAGGAAGCTTTAGACAAGATAGAGGAAGAGCAAAACAAAAGTAAGACCACCGCACAGCAAGC
GGCCGCTGATCTTCAGACCTGGAGGAGGAGATATGAGGGACAATTGGAGAAGTGAATTATATAAATATAA
AGTAGTAAAAATTGAACCATTAGGAGTAGCACCCACCAAGGCAAAGAGAAGAGTGGTGCAGAGAGAAAAA
AGAGCAGTGGGAATAGGAGCTTTGTTCCTTGGGTTCTTGGGAGCAGCAGGAAGCACTATGGGCGCAGCGT
CAATGACGCTGACGGTACAGGCCAGACAATTATTGTCTGGTATAGTGCAGCAGCAGAACAATTTGCTGAG
GGCTATTGAGGCGCAACAGCATCTGTTGCAACTCACAGTCTGGGGCATCAAGCAGCTCCAGGCAAGAATC
CTGGCTGTGGAAAGATACCTAAAGGATCAACAGCTCCTGGGGATTTGGGGTTGCTCTGGAAAACTCATTT
GCACCACTGCTGTGCCTTGGAATGCTAGTTGGAGTAATAAATCTCTGGAACAGATTTGGAATCACACGAC
CTGGATGGAGTGGGACAGAGAAATTAACAATTACACAAGCTTAATACACTCCTTAATTGAAGAATCGCAA
AACCAGCAAGAAAAGAATGAACAAGAATTATTGGAATTAGATAAATGGGCAAGTTTGTGGAATTGGTTTA
ACATAACAAATTGGCTGTGGTATATAAAATTATTCATAATGATAGTAGGAGGCTTGGTAGGTTTAAGAAT
AGTTTTTGCTGTACTTTCTATAGTGAATAGAGTTAGGCAGGGATATTCACCATTATCGTTTCAGACCCAC
CTCCCAACCCCGAGGGGACCCGACAGGCCCGAAGGAATAGAAGAAGAAGGTGGAGAGAGAGACAGAGACA
GATCCATTCGATTAGTGAACGGATCTCGACGGTATCGGTTAACTTTTAAAAGAAAAGGGGGGATTGGGGG
GTACAGTGCAGGGGAAAGAATAGTAGACATAATAGCAACAGACATACAAACTAAAGAATTACAAAAACAA
ATTACAAAATTCAAAATTTTGGGCCCTTCCAACCTTCCAACCGGTACCTAGTAATCAATTACGGGGTCAT
TAGTTCATAGCCCATATATGGAGTTCCGCGTTACATAACTTACGGTAAATGGCCCGCCTGGCTGACCGCC
CAACGACCCCCGCCCATTGACGTCAATAATGACGTATGTTCCCATAGTAACGCCAATAGGGACTTTCCAT
TGACGTCAATGGGTGGAGTATTTACGGTAAACTGCCCACTTGGCAGTACATCAAGTGTATCATATGCCAA
GTACGCCCCCTATTGACGTCAATGACGGTAAATGGCCCGCCTGGCATTATGCCCAGTACATGACCTTATG
GGACTTTCCTACTTGGCAGTACATCTACGTATTAGTCATCGCTATTACCATGGTCGAGGTGAGCCCCACG
TTCTGCTTCACTCTCCCCATCTCCCCCCCCTCCCCACCCCCAATTTTGTATTTATTTATTTTTTAATTAT
TTTGTGCAGCGATGGGGGCGGGGGGGGGGGGGGCGCGCGCCRGGCGGGGCGGGGCGGGGCGGGGGGCGGG
GCGGGGCGAGGCGGAGAGGTGCGGCGGCAGCCAATCAGAGCGGCGCGCTCCGAAAGTTTCCTTTTATGGC
GAGGCGGCGGCGGCGGCGGCCCTATAAAAAGCGAAGCGCGCGGCGGGCGGGAGTCGCTGCGCGCTGCCTT
CGCCCCGTGCCCCGCTCCGCCGCCGCCTCGCGCCGCCCGCCCCGGCTCTGACTGACCGCGTTACTCCCAC
AGGTGAGCGGGCGGGACGGCCCTTCTCCTCCGGGCTGTAATTAGCGCTTGGTTTAATGACGGCTTGTTTC
TTTTCTGTGGCTGCGTGAAAGCCTTGAGGGGCTCCGGGAGGGCCCTTTGTGCGGGGGGAGCGGCTCGGGG
GGTGCGTGCGTGTGTGTGTGCGTGGGGAGCGCCGCGTGCGGCTCCGCGCTGCCCGGCGGCTGTGAGCGCT
GCGGGCGCGGCGCGGGGCTTTGTGCGCTCCGCAGTGTGCGCGAGGGGAGCGCGGCCGGGGGCGGTGCCCC
GCGGTGCGGGGGGGGCTGCGAGGGGAACAAAGGCTGCGTGCGGGGTGTGTGCGTGGGGGGGTGAGCAGGG
GGTGTGGGCGCGTCGGTCGGGCTGCAACCCCCCCTGCACCCCCCTCCCCGAGTTGCTGAGCACGGCCCGG
CTTCGGGTGCGGGGCTCCGTACGGGGCGTGGCGCGGGGCTCGCCGTGCCGGGCGGGGGGTGGCGGCAGGT
GGGGGTGCCGGGCGGGGCGGGGCCGCCTCGGGCCGGGGAGGGCTCGGGGGAGGGGCGCGGCGGCCCCCGG
AGCGCCGGCGGCTGTCGAGGCGCGGCGAGCCGCAGCCATTGCCTTTTATGGTAATCGTGCGAGAGGGCGC
AGGGACTTCCTTTGTCCCAAATCTGTGCGGAGCCGAAATCTGGGAGGCGCCGCCGCACCCCCTCTAGCGG
GCGCGGGGCGAAGCGGTGCGGCGCCGGCAGGAAGGAAATGGGCGGGGAGGGCCTTCGTGCGTCGCCGCGC
CGCCGTCCCCTTCTCCCTCTCCAGCCTCGGGGCTGTCCGCGGGGGGACGGCTGCCTTCGGGGGGGACGGG
GCAGGGCGGGGTTCGGCTTCTGGCGTGTGACCGGCGGCTCTAGAGCCTCTGCTAACCATGTTCATGCCTT
CTTCTTTTTCCTACAGCTCCTGGGCAACGTGCTGGTTATTGTGCTGTCTCATCATTTTGGCAAAGGATTC
CTCGATGCCACCATGCTGGTACCAAAAAAGAAGAGAAAGGTTGTACCAAAAAAGAAGAGAAAGGTTGTAC
CAAAAAAGAAGAGAAAGGTTTTCGAAGGGCCGGATCCAATGGTGAGCAAGGGCGAGGCAGTGATCAAGGA
GTTCATGCGGTTCAAGGTGCACATGGAGGGCTCCATGAACGGCCACGAGTTCGAGATCGAGGGCGAGGGC
GAGGGCCGCCCCTACGAGGGCACCCAGACCGCCAAGCTGAAGGTGACCAAGGGTGGCCCCCTGCCCTTCT
CCTGGGACATCCTGTCCCCTCAGTTCATGTACGGCTCCAGGGCCTTCACCAAGCACCCCGCCGACATCCC
CGACTACTATAAGCAGTCCTTCCCCGAGGGCTTCAAGTGGGAGCGCGTGATGAACTTCGAGGACGGCGGC
GCCGTGACCGTGACCCAGGACACCTCCCTGGAGGACGGCACCCTGATCTACAAGGTGAAGCTCCGCGGCA
CCAACTTCCCTCCTGACGGCCCCGTAATGCAGAAGAAGACAATGGGCTGGGAAGCGTCCACCGAGCGGTT
GTACCCCGAGGACGGCGTGCTGAAGGGCGACATTAAGATGGCCCTGCGCCTGAAGGACGGCGGCCGCTAC
CTGGCGGACTTCAAGACCACCTACAAGGCCAAGAAGCCCGTGCAGATGCCCGGCGCCTACAACGTCGACC
GCAAGTTGGACATCACCTCCCACAACGAGGACTACACCGTGGTGGAACAGTACGAACGCTCCGAGGGCCG
CCACTCCACCGGCGGCATGGACGAGCTGTACAAGTCCGGACTCAGATCTCGAGCTCAAGCTTGAGAATTC
GACTAGTCTCGACTCGACAATCAACCTCTGGATTACAAAATTTGTGAAAGATTGACTGGTATTCTTAACT
ATGTTGCTCCTTTTACGCTATGTGGATACGCTGCTTTAATGCCTTTGTATCATGCTATTGCTTCCCGTAT
GGCTTTCATTTTCTCCTCCTTGTATAAATCCTGGTTGCTGTCTCTTTATGAGGAGTTGTGGCCCGTTGTC
AGGCAACGTGGCGTGGTGTGCACTGTGTTTGCTGACGCAACCCCCACTGGTTGGGGCATTGCCACCACCT
GTCAGCTCCTTTCCGGGACTTTCGCTTTCCCCCTCCCTATTGCCACGGCGGAACTCATCGCCGCCTGCCT
TGCCCGCTGCTGGACAGGGGCTCGGCTGTTGGGCACTGACAATTCCGTGGTGTTGTCGGGGAAGCTGACG
TCCTTTCCATGGCTGCTCGCCTGTGTTGCCACCTGGATTCTGCGCGGGACGTCCTTCTGCTACGTCCCTT
CGGCCCTCAATCCAGCGGACCTTCCTTCCCGCGGCCTGCTGCCGGCTCTGCGGCCTCTTCCGCATCTTCG
CCTTCGCCCTCAGACGAGTCGGATCTCCCTTTGGGCCGCCTCCCCGCCTGGAATTAATTCGAGCTCGGTA
CCTTTAAGACCAATGACTTACAAGGCAGCTGTAGATCTTAGCCACTTTTTAAAAGAAAAGGGGGGACTGG
AAGGGCTAATTCACTCCCAACGAAGATAAGATCTGCTTTTTGCTTGTACTGGGTCTCTCTGGTTAGACCA
GATCTGAGCCTGGGAGCTCTCTGGCTAACTAGGGAACCCACTGCTTAAGCCTCAATAAAGCTTGCCTTGA
GTGCTTCAAGTAGTGTGTGCCCGTCTGTTGTGTGACTCTGGTAACTAGAGATCCCTCAGACCCTTTTAGT
CAGTGTGGAAAATCTCTAGCAGTAGTAGTTCATGTCATCTTATTATTCAGTATTTATAACTTGCAAAGAA
ATGAATATCAGAGAGTGAGAGGAACTTGTTTATTGCAGCTTATAATGGTTACAAATAAAGCAATAGCATC
ACAAATTTCACAAATAAAGCATTTTTTTCACTGCATTCTAGTTGTGGTTTGTCCAAACTCATCAATGTAT
CTAGAGCGGCCGCCACCGCGGTGGAGCTCCAGCTTTTGTTCCCTTTAGTGAGGGTTAATTTCGAGCTTGG
CGTAATCATGGTCATAGCTGTTTCCTGTGTGAAATTGTTATCCGCTCACAATTCCACACAACATACGAGC
CGGAAGCATAAAGTGTAAAGCCTGGGGTGCCTAATGAGTGAGCTAACTCACATTAATTGCGTTGCGCTCA
CTGCCCGCTTTCCAGTCGGGAAACCTGTCGTGCCAGCTGCATTAATGAATCGGCCAACGCGCGGGGAGAG
GCGGTTTGCGTATTGGGCGCTCTTCCGCTTCCTCGCTCACTGACTCGCTGCGCTCGGTCGTTCGGCTGCG
GCGAGCGGTATCAGCTCACTCAAAGGCGGTAATACGGTTATCCACAGAATCAGGGGATAACGCAGGAAAG
AACATGTGAGCAAAAGGCCAGCAAAAGGCCAGGAACCGTAAAAAGGCCGCGTTGCTGGCGTTTTTCCATA
GGCTCCGCCCCCCTGACGAGCATCACAAAAATCGACGCTCAAGTCAGAGGTGGCGAAACCCGACAGGACT
ATAAAGATACCAGGCGTTTCCCCCTGGAAGCTCCCTCGTGCGCTCTCCTGTTCCGACCCTGCCGCTTACC
GGATACCTGTCCGCCTTTCTCCCTTCGGGAAGCGTGGCGCTTTCTCATAGCTCACGCTGTAGGTATCTCA
GTTCGGTGTAGGTCGTTCGCTCCAAGCTGGGCTGTGTGCACGAACCCCCCGTTCAGCCCGACCGCTGCGC
CTTATCCGGTAACTATCGTCTTGAGTCCAACCCGGTAAGACACGACTTATCGCCACTGGCAGCAGCCACT
GGTAACAGGATTAGCAGAGCGAGGTATGTAGGCGGTGCTACAGAGTTCTTGAAGTGGTGGCCTAACTACG
GCTACACTAGAAGAACAGTATTTGGTATCTGCGCTCTGCTGAAGCCAGTTACCTTCGGAAAAAGAGTTGG
TAGCTCTTGATCCGGCAAACAAACCACCGCTGGTAGCGGTGGTTTTTTTGTTTGCAAGCAGCAGATTACG
CGCAGAAAAAAAGGATCTCAAGAAGATCCTTTGATCTTTTCTACGGGGTCTGACGCTCAGTGGAACGAAA
ACTCACGTTAAGGGATTTTGGTCATGAGATTATCAAAAAGGATCTTCACCTAGATCCTTTTAAATTAAAA
ATGAAGTTTTAAATCAATCTAAAGTATATATGAGTAAACTTGGTCTGACAGTTACCAATGCTTAATCAGT
GAGGCACCTATCTCAGCGATCTGTCTATTTCGTTCATCCATAGTTGCCTGACTCCCCGTCGTGTAGATAA
CTACGATACGGGAGGGCTTACCATCTGGCCCCAGTGCTGCAATGATACCGCGAGACCCACGCTCACCGGC
TCCAGATTTATCAGCAATAAACCAGCCAGCCGGAAGGGCCGAGCGCAGAAGTGGTCCTGCAACTTTATCC
GCCTCCATCCAGTCTATTAATTGTTGCCGGGAAGCTAGAGTAAGTAGTTCGCCAGTTAATAGTTTGCGCA
ACGTTGTTGCCATTGCTACAGGCATCGTGGTGTCACGCTCGTCGTTTGGTATGGCTTCATTCAGCTCCGG
TTCCCAACGATCAAGGCGAGTTACATGATCCCCCATGTTGTGCAAAAAAGCGGTTAGCTCCTTCGGTCCT
CCGATCGTTGTCAGAAGTAAGTTGGCCGCAGTGTTATCACTCATGGTTATGGCAGCACTGCATAATTCTC
TTACTGTCATGCCATCCGTAAGATGCTTTTCTGTGACTGGTGAGTACTCAACCAAGTCATTCTGAGAATA
GTGTATGCGGCGACCGAGTTGCTCTTGCCCGGCGTCAATACGGGATAATACCGCGCCACATAGCAGAACT
TTAAAAGTGCTCATCATTGGAAAACGTTCTTCGGGGCGAAAACTCTCAAGGATCTTACCGCTGTTGAGAT
CCAGTTCGATGTAACCCACTCGTGCACCCAACTGATCTTCAGCATCTTTTACTTTCACCAGCGTTTCTGG
GTGAGCAAAAACAGGAAGGCAAAATGCCGCAAAAAAGGGAATAAGGGCGACACGGAAATGTTGAATACTC
ATACTCTTCCTTTTTCAATATTATTGAAGCATTTATCAGGGTTATTGTCTCATGAGCGGATACATATTTG
AATGTATTTAGAAAAATAAACAAATAGGGGTTCCGCGCACATTTC
