[The description below was written by a language model from this plasmid's Addgene catalogue record.]
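Description:
pLBS.CAG/NLS-mScarlet is a lentiviral transfer plasmid built on the pLBS.CAG backbone and intended to label cell nuclei with a red fluorescent protein. It is maintained in bacteria as a high-copy plasmid under ampicillin selection. The recorded host is a recombination-deficient E. coli strain, the kind commonly chosen to keep the repeated long terminal repeat sequences of lentiviral vectors stable. No feature table accompanies the record. The specific viral elements (LTR configuration, packaging signal, any post-transcriptional enhancers), the bacterial origin and any mammalian selection marker are therefore not documented here.

The payload is mScarlet, a synthetic bright monomeric red fluorescent protein. According to the record it was derived from another deposited mScarlet plasmid and inserted by restriction cloning, though the cloning sites are not recorded. The construct name indicates that the fluorescent protein is fused to a nuclear localization signal (NLS), which directs it into the nucleus. The name also points to expression from the CAG promoter, a strong composite promoter combining the CMV early enhancer with chicken β-actin promoter sequences that gives robust, broadly constitutive expression in mammalian cells. The record does not specify the identity of the NLS or its position relative to mScarlet.

The stated purpose is a lentivirally delivered nucleus marker. Packaged into viral particles with the appropriate helper plasmids, the vector would integrate into target cells and provide stable red nuclear labelling. Such labelling is useful for identifying, counting, segmenting or tracking cells in live imaging, and it can be combined with spectrally distinct green or far-red reporters.
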