Addgene plasmid #129336: pLBS.CAG/NLS-mScarlet
Purpose: nucleus marker, lentivirus
Depositing lab: Yasushi Okada. Depositing organization: RIKEN Center for Biosystems Dynamics Research, Kobe.
Backbone
  Vector backbone: pLBS.CAG
  Vector type: Lentiviral
Growth in bacteria
  Bacterial resistance: Ampicillin, 100 μg/mL
  Growth temperature: 37°C
  Growth strain: NEB Stable
  Copy number: High Copy
Gene/Insert
  Gene/Insert name: mScarlet (Addgene 85042)
  Species: Synthetic
  Cloning method: Restriction Enzyme; 5′ cloning site Unknown (unknown if destroyed)
Terms and licenses: Academic/Nonprofit Terms; Industry Terms: Not Available to Industry
Depositor comments: Depositor Adm #1115
How to cite: pLBS.CAG/NLS-mScarlet was a gift from Yasushi Okada (Addgene plasmid # 129336 ; http://n2t.net/addgene:129336 ; RRID:Addgene_129336)
